Addgene plasmid #63801: pAG414GPD-dCas9-VPR
Purpose: pAG414 series plasmid with GPD promoter driving expression of dCas9-VPR; cerevisiae vector
Depositing lab: George Church. Depositing organization: Harvard University. Publication: Highly efficient Cas9-mediated transcriptional programming. Chavez A, Scheiman J, Vora S, Pruitt BW, Tuttle M, P R Iyer E, Lin S, Kiani S, Guzman CD, Wiegand DJ, Ter-Ovanesyan D, Braff JL, Davidsohn N, Housden BE, Perrimon N, Weiss R, Aach J, Collins JJ, Church GM. Nat Methods. 2015 Mar 2. doi: 10.1038/nmeth.3312. PubMed 25730490.
Backbone
  Vector backbone: pAG414GPD
  Vector type: Yeast Expression, CRISPR, Synthetic Biology
  Selectable markers: TRP1
Growth in bacteria
  Bacterial resistance: Ampicillin, 100 μg/mL
  Growth temperature: 37°C
  Growth strain: DH10B
  Copy number: High Copy
Gene/Insert
  Gene/Insert name: dCas9-VPR (alt name: VP64-p65-Rta)
  Species: S. cerevisiae (budding yeast)
  Insert size (bp): 5733
  Promoter: GPD
  Tag / fusion protein: VPR (VP64-p65-Rta) (C terminal on insert)
  Cloning method: Gateway Cloning
  Sequencing primers: 5′ cggtaggtattgattgtaattctg
Terms and licenses: Academic/Nonprofit Terms; Industry Terms: Not Available to Industry
Depositor comments: Cas9 contains D839A and N863A mutations relative to reference sequence (WP_010922251.1). Depositor states that these mutations do not affect function.
How to cite: pAG414GPD-dCas9-VPR was a gift from George Church (Addgene plasmid # 63801 ; http://n2t.net/addgene:63801 ; RRID:Addgene_63801)
