[The description below was written by a language model from this plasmid's Addgene catalogue record and pLannotate feature annotations shown in this document.]
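Description:
pAG414GPD-dCas9-VPR is an 11.5 kb yeast–E. coli shuttle plasmid for constitutive expression of a programmable transcriptional activator in Saccharomyces cerevisiae. The pAG414GPD backbone carries a CEN6/ARS element, so in yeast it is maintained as a centromeric, low-copy episome, with the TRP1 gene and its own promoter providing selection by tryptophan prototrophy. In bacteria it replicates from a high-copy ColE1/pUC-type origin and is selected through the β-lactamase (ampicillin resistance) gene. An f1 origin, T3 and T7 promoters, and fragments of the lac region and pBluescript polylinker are remnants of the parental cloning vector.

The expression cassette places the strong constitutive GPD (TDH3, glyceraldehyde-3-phosphate dehydrogenase) promoter upstream of the insert and the CYC1 terminator downstream. The insert is flanked by attB1 and attB2 sites, consistent with its introduction by Gateway recombination. It encodes a nuclease-dead Streptococcus pyogenes Cas9 (the Cas9m4 variant, annotated as carrying D10A, D839A, H840A and N863A) fused at its C terminus to the tripartite VPR activator, made up of VP64, the human p65 (RELA) activation domain and the Epstein-Barr virus Rta activation domain. The feature table annotates the p65 and Rta portions explicitly. VP64 is not called as a feature, but there is an unannotated gap between Cas9 and p65 where the catalogue description would place it. The depositor notes that the D839A and N863A changes do not affect function.

When supplied with a guide RNA from a separate construct, since none is encoded here, dCas9-VPR binds target DNA without cutting and recruits the transcriptional machinery. This makes the plasmid useful for CRISPR activation of endogenous or synthetic promoters in yeast.
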