Features (pLannotate 1.2.2; 26 found; start..end, strand, type, name):
     70..573     -  misc_feature   CEN/ARS: S. cerevisiae CEN6 centromere fused to an autonomously replicating sequence
    610..714     +  promoter       AmpR promoter: bla
    715..1575    +  CDS            AmpR: β-lactamase; bla; confers resistance to ampicillin, carbenicillin, and related antibiotics
   1746..2334    +  rep_origin     ori: high-copy-number ColE1/pMB1/pBR322/pUC origin of replication
   2517..2609    +  CDS            lacI (fragment): lac repressor; lacI; The lac repressor binds to the lac operator to inhibit transcription in E. coli. This inhibition can be relieved by adding lactose or isopropyl-β-D-thiogalactopyranoside (IPTG).
   2622..2643    +  protein_bind   CAP binding site: CAP binding activates transcription in the presence of cAMP. E. coli catabolite activator protein
   2658..2688    +  promoter       lac promoter: promoter for the E. coli lac operon
   2692..2714    +  protein_bind   lac operator (fragment): The lac repressor binds to the lac operator to inhibit transcription in E. coli. This inhibition can be relieved by adding lactose or isopropyl-β-D-thiogalactopyranoside (IPTG). lac repressor encoded by lacI
   2757..2775    +  promoter       T3 promoter: promoter for bacteriophage T3 RNA polymerase
   2804..3448    +  promoter       GAP promoter: S. cerevisiae TDH3; promoter for glyceraldehyde-3-phosphate dehydrogenase
   3454..3474    +  misc_feature   MCS (fragment): pBluescript multiple cloning site
   3478..3502    +  protein_bind   attB1: mutant version of attB; recombination site for the Gateway® BP reaction BP Clonase™
   3508..7611    +  CDS            Cas9m4: catalytically dead mutant of the Cas9 endonuclease from the Streptococcus pyogenes Type II CRISPR/Cas system RNA-guided DNA-binding protein that lacks endonuclease activity due to the mutations D10A, D839A, H840A, and N863A (Mali et al., 2013)
   7870..8649    +  CDS            RELA (fragment): TF65_HUMAN - Also known as NFKB3. Experimental evidence at protein level: Swiss-Prot protein existence level 1. NF-kappa-B is a pleiotropic transcription factor present in almost all cell types and is the endpoint of a series of signal transduction events that are initiated by a vast array of stimuli related to many biological processes such as inflammation, immunity, differentiation, cell growth, tumorigenesis and apoptosis. NF-kappa-B is a homo- or heterodimeric complex formed by the Rel-like domain- containing proteins RELA/p65, RELB, NFKB1/p105, NFKB1/p50, REL and NFKB2/p52. The heterodime
   8668..9237    +  CDS            Rta AD: transcriptional activation domain from the human herpesvirus 4 (Epstein-Barr virus) replication and transcription activator Rta/BRLF1 (Hardwick et al., 1992; Chavez et al., 2015)
   9242..9266    -  protein_bind   attB2: mutant version of attB; recombination site for the Gateway® BP reaction BP Clonase™
   9270..9317    +  misc_feature   MCS (fragment): pBluescript multiple cloning site
   9318..9565    +  terminator     CYC1 terminator: S. cerevisiae CYC1; transcription terminator for CYC1
   9584..9602    -  promoter       T7 promoter: promoter for bacteriophage T7 RNA polymerase
   9610..9765    +  CDS            lacZα (fragment): LacZα fragment of β-galactosidase; lacZ fragment
   9773..10228   +  rep_origin     f1 ori (sequence partly withheld): f1 bacteriophage origin of replication; arrow indicates direction of (+) strand synthesis
  10229..10280   -  misc_feature   bom (fragment): basis of mobility region from pBR322
  10327..11001   -  CDS            TRP1: phosphoribosylanthranilate isomerase, required for tryptophan biosynthesis; S. cerevisiae TRP1; yeast auxotrophic marker
  11002..11282   -  promoter       TRP1 promoter: S. cerevisiae TRP1
  11283..11332   -  misc_feature   bom (fragment): basis of mobility region from pBR322
  11434..1       -  CDS            rop (fragment) (across the origin): Rop protein, which maintains plasmids at low copy number; rop
>Addgene plasmid #63801 | pAG414GPD-dCas9-VPR | depositor full sequence | sequence record 109392 | pAG414GPD-dCas9-VPR sequence 11468 bps
GACGAAAGGGCCTCGTGATACGCCTATTTTTATAGGTTAATGTCATGATAATAATGGTTTCTTAGGACGG
ATCGCTTGCCTGTAACTTACACGCGCCTCGTATCTTTTAATGATGGAATAATTTGGGAATTTACTCTGTG
TTTATTTATTTTTATGTTTTGTATTTGGATTTTAGAAAGTAAATAAAGAAGGTAGAAGAGTTACGGAATG
AAGAAAAAAAAATAAACAAAGGTTTAAAAAATTTCAACAAAAAGCGTACTTTACATATATATTTATTAGA
CAAGAAAAGCAGATTAAATAGATATACATTCGATTAACGATAAGTAAAATGTAAAATCACAGGATTTTCG
TGTGTGGTCTTCTACACAGACAAGATGAAACAATTCGGCATTAATACCTGAGAGCAGGAAGAGCAAGATA
AAAGGTAGTATTTGTTGGCGATCCCCCTAGAGTCTTTTACATCTTCGGAAAACAAAAACTATTTTTTCTT
TAATTTCTTTTTTTACTTTCTATTTTTAATTTATATATTTATATTAAAAAATTTAAATTATAATTATTTT
TATAGCACGTGATGAAAAGGACCCAGGTGGCACTTTTCGGGGAAATGTGCGCGGAACCCCTATTTGTTTA
TTTTTCTAAATACATTCAAATATGTATCCGCTCATGAGACAATAACCCTGATAAATGCTTCAATAATATT
GAAAAAGGAAGAGTATGAGTATTCAACATTTCCGTGTCGCCCTTATTCCCTTTTTTGCGGCATTTTGCCT
TCCTGTTTTTGCTCACCCAGAAACGCTGGTGAAAGTAAAAGATGCTGAAGATCAGTTGGGTGCACGAGTG
GGTTACATCGAACTGGATCTCAACAGCGGTAAGATCCTTGAGAGTTTTCGCCCCGAAGAACGTTTTCCAA
TGATGAGCACTTTTAAAGTTCTGCTATGTGGCGCGGTATTATCCCGTATTGACGCCGGGCAAGAGCAACT
CGGTCGCCGCATACACTATTCTCAGAATGACTTGGTTGAGTACTCACCAGTCACAGAAAAGCATCTTACG
GATGGCATGACAGTAAGAGAATTATGCAGTGCTGCCATAACCATGAGTGATAACACTGCGGCCAACTTAC
TTCTGACAACGATCGGAGGACCGAAGGAGCTAACCGCTTTTTTGCACAACATGGGGGATCATGTAACTCG
CCTTGATCGTTGGGAACCGGAGCTGAATGAAGCCATACCAAACGACGAGCGTGACACCACGATGCCTGTA
GCAATGGCAACAACGTTGCGCAAACTATTAACTGGCGAACTACTTACTCTAGCTTCCCGGCAACAATTAA
TAGACTGGATGGAGGCGGATAAAGTTGCAGGACCACTTCTGCGCTCGGCCCTTCCGGCTGGCTGGTTTAT
TGCTGATAAATCTGGAGCCGGTGAGCGTGGGTCTCGCGGTATCATTGCAGCACTGGGGCCAGATGGTAAG
CCCTCCCGTATCGTAGTTATCTACACGACGGGGAGTCAGGCAACTATGGATGAACGAAATAGACAGATCG
CTGAGATAGGTGCCTCACTGATTAAGCATTGGTAACTGTCAGACCAAGTTTACTCATATATACTTTAGAT
TGATTTAAAACTTCATTTTTAATTTAAAAGGATCTAGGTGAAGATCCTTTTTGATAATCTCATGACCAAA
ATCCCTTAACGTGAGTTTTCGTTCCACTGAGCGTCAGACCCCGTAGAAAAGATCAAAGGATCTTCTTGAG
ATCCTTTTTTTCTGCGCGTAATCTGCTGCTTGCAAACAAAAAAACCACCGCTACCAGCGGTGGTTTGTTT
GCCGGATCAAGAGCTACCAACTCTTTTTCCGAAGGTAACTGGCTTCAGCAGAGCGCAGATACCAAATACT
GTCCTTCTAGTGTAGCCGTAGTTAGGCCACCACTTCAAGAACTCTGTAGCACCGCCTACATACCTCGCTC
TGCTAATCCTGTTACCAGTGGCTGCTGCCAGTGGCGATAAGTCGTGTCTTACCGGGTTGGACTCAAGACG
ATAGTTACCGGATAAGGCGCAGCGGTCGGGCTGAACGGGGGGTTCGTGCACACAGCCCAGCTTGGAGCGA
ACGACCTACACCGAACTGAGATACCTACAGCGTGAGCTATGAGAAAGCGCCACGCTTCCCGAAGGGAGAA
AGGCGGACAGGTATCCGGTAAGCGGCAGGGTCGGAACAGGAGAGCGCACGAGGGAGCTTCCAGGGGGAAA
CGCCTGGTATCTTTATAGTCCTGTCGGGTTTCGCCACCTCTGACTTGAGCGTCGATTTTTGTGATGCTCG
TCAGGGGGGCGGAGCCTATGGAAAAACGCCAGCAACGCGGCCTTTTTACGGTTCCTGGCCTTTTGCTGGC
CTTTTGCTCACATGTTCTTTCCTGCGTTATCCCCTGATTCTGTGGATAACCGTATTACCGCCTTTGAGTG
AGCTGATACCGCTCGCCGCAGCCGAACGACCGAGCGCAGCGAGTCAGTGAGCGAGGAAGCGGAAGAGCGC
CCAATACGCAAACCGCCTCTCCCCGCGCGTTGGCCGATTCATTAATGCAGCTGGCACGACAGGTTTCCCG
ACTGGAAAGCGGGCAGTGAGCGCAACGCAATTAATGTGAGTTACCTCACTCATTAGGCACCCCAGGCTTT
ACACTTTATGCTTCCGGCTCCTATGTTGTGTGGAATTGTGAGCGGATAACAATTTCACACAGGAAACAGC
TATGACCATGATTACGCCAAGCGCGCAATTAACCCTCACTAAAGGGAACAAAAGCTGGAGCTCTTCGAGT
TTATCATTATCAATACTCGCCATTTCAAAGAATACGTAAATAATTAATAGTAGTGATTTTCCTAACTTTA
TTTAGTCAAAAAATTAGCCTTTTAATTCTGCTGTAACCCGTACATGCCCAAAATAGGGGGCGGGTTACAC
AGAATATATAACACCGAAGGTGCCTGGGTGAACAGGTTTATTCCTGGCATCCACTAAATATAATGGAGCC
CGCTTTTTAAGCTGGCATCCAGAAAAAAAAAGAATCCCAGCACCAAAATATTGTTTTCTTCACCAACCAT
CAGTTCATAGGTCCATTCTCTTAGCGCAACTACAGAGAACAGGGGCACAAACAGGCAAAAAACGGGCACA
ACCTCAATGGAGTGATGCAACCTGCCTGGAGTAAATGATGACACAAGGCAATTGACCCACGCATGTATCT
ATCTCATTTTCTTACACCTTCTATTACCTTCTGCTCTCTCTGATTTGGAAAAAGCTGAAAAAAAAGGTTG
AAACCAGTTCCCTGAAATTATTCCCCTACTTGACTAATAAGTATATAAAGACGGTAGGTATTGATTGTAA
TTCTGTAAATCTATTTCTTAAACTTCTTAAATTCTACTTTTATAGTTAGTCTTTTTTTTAGTTTTAAAAC
ACCAGAACTTAGTTTCGACGGATTCTAGAACTAGTGGATCCCCCATCACAAGTTTGTACAAAAAAGCAGG
CTACAAAATGGACAAGAAGTACTCCATTGGGCTCGCTATCGGCACAAACAGCGTCGGCTGGGCCGTCATT
ACGGACGAGTACAAGGTGCCGAGCAAAAAATTCAAAGTTCTGGGCAATACCGATCGCCACAGCATAAAGA
AGAACCTCATTGGCGCCCTCCTGTTCGACTCCGGGGAGACGGCCGAAGCCACGCGGCTCAAAAGAACAGC
ACGGCGCAGATATACCCGCAGAAAGAATCGGATCTGCTACCTGCAGGAGATCTTTAGTAATGAGATGGCT
AAGGTGGATGACTCTTTCTTCCATAGGCTGGAGGAGTCCTTTTTGGTGGAGGAGGATAAAAAGCACGAGC
GCCACCCAATCTTTGGCAATATCGTGGACGAGGTGGCGTACCATGAAAAGTACCCAACCATATATCATCT
GAGGAAGAAGCTTGTAGACAGTACTGATAAGGCTGACTTGCGGTTGATCTATCTCGCGCTGGCGCATATG
ATCAAATTTCGGGGACACTTCCTCATCGAGGGGGACCTGAACCCAGACAACAGCGATGTCGATAAACTCT
TTATCCAACTGGTTCAGACTTACAATCAGCTTTTCGAAGAGAACCCGATCAACGCATCCGGAGTTGACGC
CAAAGCAATCCTGAGCGCTAGGCTGTCCAAATCCCGGCGGCTCGAAAACCTCATCGCACAGCTCCCTGGG
GAGAAGAAGAACGGCCTGTTTGGTAATCTTATCGCCCTGTCACTCGGGCTGACCCCCAACTTTAAATCTA
ACTTCGACCTGGCCGAAGATGCCAAGCTTCAACTGAGCAAAGACACCTACGATGATGATCTCGACAATCT
GCTGGCCCAGATCGGCGACCAGTACGCAGACCTTTTTTTGGCGGCAAAGAACCTGTCAGACGCCATTCTG
CTGAGTGATATTCTGCGAGTGAACACGGAGATCACCAAAGCTCCGCTGAGCGCTAGTATGATCAAGCGCT
ATGATGAGCACCACCAAGACTTGACTTTGCTGAAGGCCCTTGTCAGACAGCAACTGCCTGAGAAGTACAA
GGAAATTTTCTTCGATCAGTCTAAAAATGGCTACGCCGGATACATTGACGGCGGAGCAAGCCAGGAGGAA
TTTTACAAATTTATTAAGCCCATCTTGGAAAAAATGGACGGCACCGAGGAGCTGCTGGTAAAGCTTAACA
GAGAAGATCTGTTGCGCAAACAGCGCACTTTCGACAATGGAAGCATCCCCCACCAGATTCACCTGGGCGA
ACTGCACGCTATCCTCAGGCGGCAAGAGGATTTCTACCCCTTTTTGAAAGATAACAGGGAAAAGATTGAG
AAAATCCTCACATTTCGGATACCCTACTATGTAGGCCCCCTCGCCCGGGGAAATTCCAGATTCGCGTGGA
TGACTCGCAAATCAGAAGAGACCATCACTCCCTGGAACTTCGAGGAAGTCGTGGATAAGGGGGCCTCTGC
CCAGTCCTTCATCGAAAGGATGACTAACTTTGATAAAAATCTGCCTAACGAAAAGGTGCTTCCTAAACAC
TCTCTGCTGTACGAGTACTTCACAGTTTATAACGAGCTCACCAAGGTCAAATACGTCACAGAAGGGATGA
GAAAGCCAGCATTCCTGTCTGGAGAGCAGAAGAAAGCTATCGTGGACCTCCTCTTCAAGACGAACCGGAA
AGTTACCGTGAAACAGCTCAAAGAAGACTATTTCAAAAAGATTGAATGTTTCGACTCTGTTGAAATCAGC
GGAGTGGAGGATCGCTTCAACGCATCCCTGGGAACGTATCACGATCTCCTGAAAATCATTAAAGACAAGG
ACTTCCTGGACAATGAGGAGAACGAGGACATTCTTGAGGACATTGTCCTCACCCTTACGTTGTTTGAAGA
TAGGGAGATGATTGAAGAACGCTTGAAAACTTACGCTCATCTCTTCGACGACAAAGTCATGAAACAGCTC
AAGAGGCGCCGATATACAGGATGGGGGCGGCTGTCAAGAAAACTGATCAATGGGATCCGAGACAAGCAGA
GTGGAAAGACAATCCTGGATTTTCTTAAGTCCGATGGATTTGCCAACCGGAACTTCATGCAGTTGATCCA
TGATGACTCTCTCACCTTTAAGGAGGACATCCAGAAAGCACAAGTTTCTGGCCAGGGGGACAGTCTTCAC
GAGCACATCGCTAATCTTGCAGGTAGCCCAGCTATCAAAAAGGGAATACTGCAGACCGTTAAGGTCGTGG
ATGAACTCGTCAAAGTAATGGGAAGGCATAAGCCCGAGAATATCGTTATCGAGATGGCCCGAGAGAACCA
AACTACCCAGAAGGGACAGAAGAACAGTAGGGAAAGGATGAAGAGGATTGAAGAGGGTATAAAAGAACTG
GGGTCCCAAATCCTTAAGGAACACCCAGTTGAAAACACCCAGCTTCAGAATGAGAAGCTCTACCTGTACT
ACCTGCAGAACGGCAGGGACATGTACGTGGATCAGGAACTGGACATCAATCGGCTCTCCGACTACGACGT
GGCTGCTATCGTGCCCCAGTCTTTTCTCAAAGATGATTCTATTGATAATAAAGTGTTGACAAGATCCGAT
AAAGCTAGAGGGAAGAGTGATAACGTCCCCTCAGAAGAAGTTGTCAAGAAAATGAAAAATTATTGGCGGC
AGCTGCTGAACGCCAAACTGATCACACAACGGAAGTTCGATAATCTGACTAAGGCTGAACGAGGTGGCCT
GTCTGAGTTGGATAAAGCCGGCTTCATCAAAAGGCAGCTTGTTGAGACACGCCAGATCACCAAGCACGTG
GCCCAAATTCTCGATTCACGCATGAACACCAAGTACGATGAAAATGACAAACTGATTCGAGAGGTGAAAG
TTATTACTCTGAAGTCTAAGCTGGTCTCAGATTTCAGAAAGGACTTTCAGTTTTATAAGGTGAGAGAGAT
CAACAATTACCACCATGCGCATGATGCCTACCTGAATGCAGTGGTAGGCACTGCACTTATCAAAAAATAT
CCCAAGCTTGAATCTGAATTTGTTTACGGAGACTATAAAGTGTACGATGTTAGGAAAATGATCGCAAAGT
CTGAGCAGGAAATAGGCAAGGCCACCGCTAAGTACTTCTTTTACAGCAATATTATGAATTTTTTCAAGAC
CGAGATTACACTGGCCAATGGAGAGATTCGGAAGCGACCACTTATCGAAACAAACGGAGAAACAGGAGAA
ATCGTGTGGGACAAGGGTAGGGATTTCGCGACAGTCCGGAAGGTCCTGTCCATGCCGCAGGTGAACATCG
TTAAAAAGACCGAAGTACAGACCGGAGGCTTCTCCAAGGAAAGTATCCTCCCGAAAAGGAACAGCGACAA
GCTGATCGCACGCAAAAAAGATTGGGACCCCAAGAAATACGGCGGATTCGATTCTCCTACAGTCGCTTAC
AGTGTACTGGTTGTGGCCAAAGTGGAGAAAGGGAAGTCTAAAAAACTCAAAAGCGTCAAGGAACTGCTGG
GCATCACAATCATGGAGCGATCAAGCTTCGAAAAAAACCCCATCGACTTTCTCGAGGCGAAAGGATATAA
AGAGGTCAAAAAAGACCTCATCATTAAGCTTCCCAAGTACTCTCTCTTTGAGCTTGAAAACGGCCGGAAA
CGAATGCTCGCTAGTGCGGGCGAGCTGCAGAAAGGTAACGAGCTGGCACTGCCCTCTAAATACGTTAATT
TCTTGTATCTGGCCAGCCACTATGAAAAGCTCAAAGGGTCTCCCGAAGATAATGAGCAGAAGCAGCTGTT
CGTGGAACAACACAAACACTACCTTGATGAGATCATCGAGCAAATAAGCGAATTCTCCAAAAGAGTGATC
CTCGCCGACGCTAACCTCGATAAGGTGCTTTCTGCTTACAATAAGCACAGGGATAAGCCCATCAGGGAGC
AGGCAGAAAACATTATCCACTTGTTTACTCTGACCAACTTGGGCGCGCCTGCAGCCTTCAAGTACTTCGA
CACCACCATAGACAGAAAGCGGTACACCTCTACAAAGGAGGTCCTGGACGCCACACTGATTCATCAGTCA
ATTACGGGGCTCTATGAAACAAGAATCGACCTCTCTCAGCTCGGTGGAGACAGCAGGGCTGACCCCAAGA
AGAAGAGGAAGGTGGAGGCCAGCGGTTCCGGACGGGCTGACGCATTGGACGATTTTGATCTGGATATGCT
GGGAAGTGACGCCCTCGATGATTTTGACCTTGACATGCTTGGTTCGGATGCCCTTGATGACTTTGACCTC
GACATGCTCGGCAGTGACGCCCTTGATGATTTCGACCTGGACATGCTGATTAACTCTAGAAGTTCCGGAT
CTCCGAAAAAGAAACGCAAAGTTGGTAGCCAGTACCTGCCCGACACCGACGACCGGCACCGGATCGAGGA
AAAGCGGAAGCGGACCTACGAGACATTCAAGAGCATCATGAAGAAGTCCCCCTTCAGCGGCCCCACCGAC
CCTAGACCTCCACCTAGAAGAATCGCCGTGCCCAGCAGATCCAGCGCCAGCGTGCCAAAACCTGCCCCCC
AGCCTTACCCCTTCACCAGCAGCCTGAGCACCATCAACTACGACGAGTTCCCTACCATGGTGTTCCCCAG
CGGCCAGATCTCTCAGGCCTCTGCTCTGGCTCCAGCCCCTCCTCAGGTGCTGCCTCAGGCTCCTGCTCCT
GCACCAGCTCCAGCCATGGTGTCTGCACTGGCTCAGGCACCAGCACCCGTGCCTGTGCTGGCTCCTGGAC
CTCCACAGGCTGTGGCTCCACCAGCCCCTAAACCTACACAGGCCGGCGAGGGCACACTGTCTGAAGCTCT
GCTGCAGCTGCAGTTCGACGACGAGGATCTGGGAGCCCTGCTGGGAAACAGCACCGATCCTGCCGTGTTC
ACCGACCTGGCCAGCGTGGACAACAGCGAGTTCCAGCAGCTGCTGAACCAGGGCATCCCTGTGGCCCCTC
ACACCACCGAGCCCATGCTGATGGAATACCCCGAGGCCATCACCCGGCTCGTGACAGGCGCTCAGAGGCC
TCCTGATCCAGCTCCTGCCCCTCTGGGAGCACCAGGCCTGCCTAATGGACTGCTGTCTGGCGACGAGGAC
TTCAGCTCTATCGCCGACATGGACTTCTCCGCACTGCTGGGTAGCGGATCGGGATCTCGGGATTCCAGGG
AAGGGATGTTTTTGCCGAAGCCTGAGGCCGGCTCCGCTATTAGTGACGTGTTTGAGGGCCGCGAGGTGTG
CCAGCCAAAACGAATCCGGCCATTTCATCCTCCAGGAAGTCCATGGGCCAACCGCCCACTCCCCGCCAGC
CTCGCACCAACACCAACCGGTCCAGTACATGAGCCAGTCGGGTCACTGACCCCGGCACCAGTCCCTCAGC
CACTGGATCCAGCGCCCGCAGTGACTCCCGAGGCCAGTCACCTGTTGGAGGATCCCGATGAAGAGACGAG
CCAGGCTGTCAAAGCCCTTCGGGAGATGGCCGATACTGTGATTCCCCAGAAGGAAGAGGCTGCAATCTGT
GGCCAAATGGACCTTTCCCATCCGCCCCCAAGGGGCCATCTGGATGAGCTGACAACCACACTTGAGTCCA
TGACCGAGGATCTGAACCTGGACTCACCCCTGACCCCGGAATTGAACGAGATTCTGGATACCTTCCTGAA
CGACGAGTGCCTCTTGCATGCCATGCATATCAGCACAGGACTGTCCATCTTCGACACATCTCTGTTTTGA
AACCCAGCTTTCTTGTACAAAGTGGTGATGGGCTGCAGGAATTCGATATCAAGCTTATCGATACCGTCGA
CCTCGAGTCATGTAATTAGTTATGTCACGCTTACATTCACGCCCTCCCCCCACATCCGCTCTAACCGAAA
AGGAAGGAGTTAGACAACCTGAAGTCTAGGTCCCTATTTATTTTTTTATAGTTATGTTAGTATTAAGAAC
GTTATTTATATTTCAAATTTTTCTTTTTTTTCTGTACAGACGCGTGTACGCATGTAACATTATACTGAAA
ACCTTGCTTGAGAAGGTTTTGGGACGCTCGAAGGCTTTAATTTGCGGCCGGTACCCAATTCGCCCTATAG
TGAGTCGTATTACGCGCGCTCACTGGCCGTCGTTTTACAACGTCGTGACTGGGAAAACCCTGGCGTTACC
CAACTTAATCGCCTTGCAGCACATCCCCCTTTCGCCAGCTGGCGTAATAGCGAAGAGGCCCGCACCGATC
GCCCTTCCCAACAGTTGCGCAGCCTGAATGGCGAATGGCGCG
[124 nt withheld, positions 9773-9896]
C
[91 nt withheld, positions 9898-9988]
A
[49 nt withheld, positions 9990-10038]
CCTTTGACGTTGGAGTCCACGTTCTTT
[37 nt withheld, positions 10066-10102]
ACCCTATCTCGGTCTATTCTTTTGATTTATAAGGGATTTTGCCGATTTCGGCCTATTGGTTAAAAAATGA
GCTGATTTAACAAAAATTTAACGCGAATTTTAACAAAATATTAACGTTTACAATTTCCTGATGCGGTATT
TTCTCCTTACGCATCTGTGCGGTATTTCACACCGCATAGGCAAGTGCACAAACAATACTTAAATAAATAC
TACTCAGTAATAACCTATTTCTTAGCATTTTTGACGAAATTTGCTATTTTGTTAGAGTCTTTTACACCAT
TTGTCTCCACACCTCCGCTTACATCAACACCAATAACGCCATTTAATCTAAGCGCATCACCAACATTTTC
TGGCGTCAGTCCACCAGCTAACATAAAATGTAAGCTTTCGGGGCTCTCTTGCCTTCCAACCCAGTCAGAA
ATCGAGTTCCAATCCAAAAGTTCACCTGTCCCACCTGCTTCTGAATCAAACAAGGGAATAAACGAATGAG
GTTTCTGTGAAGCTGCACTGAGTAGTATGTTGCAGTCTTTTGGAAATACGAGTCTTTTAATAACTGGCAA
ACCGAGGAACTCTTGGTATTCTTGCCACGACTCATCTCCATGCAGTTGGACGATATCAATGCCGTAATCA
TTGACCAGAGCCAAAACATCCTCCTTAGGTTGATTACGAAACACGCCAACCAAGTATTTCGGAGTGCCTG
AACTATTTTTATATGCTTTTACAAGACTTGAAATTTTCCTTGCAATAACCGGGTCAATTGTTCTCTTTCT
ATTGGGCACACATATAATACCCAGCAAGTCAGCATCGGAATCTAGAGCACATTCTGCGGCCTCTGTGCTC
TGCAAGCCGCAAACTTTCACCAATGGACCAGAACTACCTGTGAAATTAATAACAGACATACTCCAAGCTG
CCTTTGTGTGCTTAATCACGTATACTCACGTGCTCAATAGTCACCAATGCCCTCCCTCTTGGCCCTCTCC
TTTTCTTTTTTCGACCGAATTAATTCTTAATCGGCAAAAAAAGAAAAGCTCCGGATCAAGATTGTACGTA
AGGTGACAAGCTATTTTTCAATAAAGAATATCTTCCACTACTGCCATCTGGCGTCATAACTGCAAAGTAC
ACATATATTACGATGCTGTCTATTAAATGCTTCCTATATTATATATATAGTAATGTCGTTTATGGTGCAC
TCTCAGTACAATCTGCTCTGATGCCGCATAGTTAAGCCAGCCCCGACACCCGCCAACACCCGCTGACGCG
CCCTGACGGGCTTGTCTGCTCCCGGCATCCGCTTACAGACAAGCTGTGACCGTCTCCGGGAGCTGCATGT
GTCAGAGGTTTTCACCGTCATCACCGAAACGCGCGA
