>Addgene plasmid #63801 | pAG414GPD-dCas9-VPR | addgene partial sequence | sequence record 108395 | GPDpro-F 5'-CGGTAGGTATTGATTGTAATTCTG-3'
AGTTTTAAAACACCAGAACTTAGTTTCGACGGATTCTAGAACTAGTGGATCCCCCATCACAAGTTTGTAC
AAAAAAGCAGGCTACAAAATGGACAAGAAGTACTCCATTGGGCTCGCTATCGGCACAAACAGCGTCGGCT
GGGCCGTCATTACGGACGAGTACAAGGTGCCGAGCAAAAAATTCAAAGTTCTGGGCAATACCGATCGCCA
CAGCATAAAGAAGAACCTCATTGGCGCCCTCCTGTTCGACTCCGGGGAGACGGCCGAAGCCACGCGGCTC
AAAAGAACAGCACGGCGCAGATATACCCGCAGAAAGAATCGGATCTGCTACCTGCAGGAGATCTTTAGTA
ATGAGATGGCTAAGGTGGATGACTCTTTCTTCCATAGGCTGGAGGAGTCCTTTTTGGTGGAGGAGGATAA
AAAGCACGAGCGCCACCCAATCTTTGGCAATATCGTGGACGAGGTGGCGTACCATGAAAAGTACCCAACC
ATATATCATCTGAGGAAGAAGCTTGTAGACAGTACTGATAAGGCTGACTTGCGGTTGATCTATCTCGCGC
TGGCGCATATGATCAAATTTCGGGGACACTTCCTCATCGAGGGGGACCTGAACCCAGACAACAGCGATGT
CGATAAACTCTTTATCCAACTGGTTCAGACTTACAATCAGCTTTTCGAAGAGAACCCGATCAACGCATCC
GGAGTTGACGCCAAAGCAATCCTGAGCGCTAGGCTGTCCAAATCCCGGCGGCTCGAAAACCTCATCGCAC
AGCTCCCTGGGGAGAAGAAGAACGGCCTGTTTGGTAATCTTATCGCCCTGTCACTCGGGCTGACCCCCAA
CTTTAAATCTAACTTCGACC
