>Addgene plasmid #63801 | pAG414GPD-dCas9-VPR | addgene partial sequence | sequence record 108398 | CYC1 5'-GCGTGAATGTAAGCGTGAC-3'
GTATCGATAAGCTTGATATCGAATTCCTGCAGCCCATCACCACTTTGTACAAGAAAGCTGGGTTTCAAAA
CAGAGATGTGTCGAAGATGGACAGTCCTGTGCTGATATGCATGGCATGCAAGAGGCACTCGTCGTTCAGG
AAGGTATCCAGAATCTCGTTCAATTCCGGGGTCAGGGGTGAGTCCAGGTTCAGATCCTCGGTCATGGACT
CAAGTGTGGTTGTCAGCTCATCCAGATGGCCCCTTGGGGGCGGATGGGAAAGGTCCATTTGGCCACAGAT
TGCAGCCTCTTCCTTCTGGGGAATCACAGTATCGGCCATCTCCCGAAGGGCTTTGACAGCCTGGCTCGTC
TCTTCATCGGGATCCTCCAACAGGTGACTGGCCTCGGGAGTCACTGCGGGCGCTGGATCCAGTGGCTGAG
GGACTGGTGCCGGGGTCAGTGACCCGACTGGCTCATGTACTGGACCGGTTGGTGTTGGTGCGAGGCTGGC
GGGGAGTGGGCGGTTGGCCCATGGACTTCCTGGAGGATGAAATGGCCGGATTCGTTTTGGCTGGCACACC
TCGCGGCCCTCAAACACGTCACTAATAGCGGAGCCGGCCTCAGGCTTCGGCAAAAACATCCCTTCCCTGG
AATCCCGAGATCCCGATCCGCTACCCAGCAGTGCGGAGAAGTCCATGTCGGCGATAGAGCTGAAGTCCTC
GTCGCCAGACAGCAGTCCATTAGGCAGGCCTGGTGCTCCCA
