>Addgene plasmid #63801 | pAG414GPD-dCas9-VPR | addgene partial sequence | sequence record 109379 | hdCas9-R2 5'-CCGGCTTTATCCAACTCAGAC-3'
ATATCGAACTTCCGTTGTGTGATCAGTTTGGCGTTCAGCAGCTGCCGCCAATAATTTTTCATTTTCTTGA
CAACTTCTTCTGAGGGGACGTTATCACTCTTCCCTCTAGCTTTATCGGATCTTGTCAACACTTTATTATC
AATAGAATCATCTTTGAGAAAAGACTGGGGCACGATAGCAGCCACGTCGTAGTCGGAGAGCCGATTGATG
TCCAGTTCCTGATCCACGTACATGTCCCTGCCGTTCTGCAGGTAGTACAGGTAGAGCTTCTCATTCTGAA
GCTGGGTGTTTTCAACTGGGTGTTCCTTAAGGATTTGGGACCCCAGTTCTTTTATACCCTCTTCAATCCT
CTTCATCCTTTCCCTACTGTTCTTCTGTCCCTTCTGGGTAGTTTGGTTCTCTCGGGCCATCTCGATAACG
ATATTCTCGGGCTTATGCCTTCCCATTACTTTGACGAGTTCATCCACGACCTTAACGGTCTGCAGTATTC
CCTTTTTGATAGCTGGGCTACCTGCAAGATTAGCGATGTGCTCGTGAAGACTGTCCCCCTGGCCAGAAAC
TTGTGCTTTCTGGATGTCCTCCTTAAAGGTGAGAGAGTCATCATGGATCAACTGCATGAAGTTCCGGTTG
GCAAATCCATCGGACTTAAGAAAATCCAGGATTGTCTTTCCACTCTGCTTGTCTCGGATCCCATTGATCA
GTTTTCTTGACAGCCGCCCCCATCCTGTATATCGGCGCCTCTTGAGCTGTTTCATGACTTTGTCGTCGAA
GAGATGAGCGTAAGTTTTCAAGCGTTCTTCAATCAT
